Addgene plasmid #147705: pAc5.1B-EGFP-DmNot3-del723-745-dsRNAres_U
Purpose: Insect Expression of DmNot3-del723-745-dsRNAres
Depositing lab: Elisa Izaurralde. Depositing organization: Max Planck Institute for Developmental Biology. Publication: Structure and assembly of the NOT module of the human CCR4-NOT complex. Boland A, Chen Y, Raisch T, Jonas S, Kuzuoglu-Ozturk D, Wohlbold L, Weichenrieder O, Izaurralde E. Nat Struct Mol Biol. 2013 Nov;20(11):1289-97. doi: 10.1038/nsmb.2681. Epub 2013 Oct 13. PubMed 24121232.
Backbone
  Vector backbone: Unknown
  Vector type: Insect Expression
Growth in bacteria
  Bacterial resistance: Ampicillin, 100 μg/mL
  Growth temperature: 37°C
  Growth strain: DH5alpha
  Copy number: Low Copy
Gene/Insert
  Gene/Insert name: DmNot3-del723-745-dsRNAres (alt names: leathal (2)NC136; CG8426)
  Species: D. melanogaster (fly)
  Mutation: one silent mutation compared to the sequence given by NCBI: NM_136332.2.
  Entrez Gene: Not3 (a.k.a. Dmel_CG8426, CG8426, CNOT3, Dmel\CG8426, NOT3, NOT3.5, NOT3/5, l(2)NC136, not3, not3/5)
  Cloning method: Unknown
Terms and licenses: Academic/Nonprofit Terms; Industry Terms: Not Available to Industry
Depositor comments: Plasmids from this collection were made available to the research community and donated after the lab closed. Please note that the sequence provided by the depositing laboratory may be theoretical/predicted or based on Sanger sequencing results. There may be discrepancies between sequencing results obtained by Addgene and the depositor sequence. If an Addgene verified sequence is not available, please contact before placing your order to request that our lab fully sequence the plasmid.
How to cite: pAc5.1B-EGFP-DmNot3-del723-745-dsRNAres_U was a gift from Elisa Izaurralde (Addgene plasmid # 147705 ; http://n2t.net/addgene:147705 ; RRID:Addgene_147705)
