[The description below was written by a language model from this plasmid's Addgene catalogue record and pLannotate feature annotations shown in this document.]
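Description:
pAc5.1B-EGFP-DmNot3-del723-745-dsRNAres_U is an 8.5 kb insect expression plasmid. The catalogue lists its backbone as unknown, although the name and annotated parts point to a pAc5.1-type vector. It is propagated in E. coli through a ColE1/pUC-family origin and selected with ampicillin via the β-lactamase gene and its own promoter. The record calls the plasmid low copy, even though the origin is annotated as a high-copy type. A fragment of a tetracycline resistance gene and a fragment of SV40 large T antigen are also detected, and these appear to be non-functional backbone remnants.

Expression is driven by the Drosophila melanogaster actin 5C promoter, a strong constitutive promoter commonly used in cultured fly cells. It is followed directly by an EGFP coding sequence. The roughly 2.5 kb interval between EGFP and a downstream V5 epitope is not annotated in the feature table, but it is where the Not3 insert would sit, which implies an N-terminal EGFP fusion. The record does not show whether the V5 tag is translated in frame with the insert. An SV40 polyadenylation signal lies downstream of the cassette and is annotated on the opposite strand.

The insert is Drosophila Not3 (CG8426), a subunit of the CCR4-NOT deadenylase complex. Going by the construct name, it lacks positions 723–745 (presumably amino-acid residues) and is a dsRNA-resistant version. The catalogue also notes one silent change relative to the reference transcript. This design suits complementation experiments in which endogenous Not3 is depleted by RNAi and the EGFP-tagged deletion mutant is expressed in its place. The associated study concerns the structure and assembly of the NOT module.
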