Features (pLannotate 1.2.2; 9 found; start..end, strand, type, name):
     56..2568    +  promoter       Ac5 promoter: Drosophila melanogaster actin 5C promoter
   2588..3304    +  CDS            EGFP: EGFP is a basic (constitutively fluorescent) green fluorescent protein published in 1996, derived from Aequorea victoria. It is reported to be a rapidly-maturing weak dimer with moderate acid sensitivity.
   5816..5857    +  CDS            V5 tag: epitope tag from simian virus 5
   5957..6091    -  polyA_signal   SV40 poly(A) signal: SV40 polyadenylation signal
   6114..6198    -  CDS            large T antigen (fragment): large T antigen from SV40 (simian virus 40)
   6199..6669    +  CDS            TcR (fragment): tetracycline efflux protein; tet; confers resistance to tetracycline
   6713..7301    -  rep_origin     ori: high-copy-number ColE1/pMB1/pBR322/pUC origin of replication
   7472..8332    -  CDS            AmpR: β-lactamase; bla; confers resistance to ampicillin, carbenicillin, and related antibiotics
   8333..8437    -  promoter       AmpR promoter: bla
>Addgene plasmid #147705 | pAc5.1B-EGFP-DmNot3-del723-745-dsRNAres_U | depositor full sequence | sequence record 290152 | Full Sequence
CTTCAAGGAATTAATTCTATATTCTAAAAACACAAATGATACTTCTAAAAAAAATCATGAATGGCATCAA
CTCTGAATCAAATCTTTGCAGATGCACCTACTTCTCATTTCCACTGTCACATCATTTTTCCAGATCTCGC
TGCCTGTTATGTGGCCCACAAACCAAGACACGTTTTATGGCCATTAAAGCTGGCTGATCGTCGCCAAACA
CCAAATACATATCAATATGTACATTCGAGAAAGAAGCGATCAAAGAAGCGTCTTCGGGCGAGTAGGAGAA
TGCGGAGGAGAAGGAGAACGAGCTGATCTAGTATCTCTCCACAATCCAATGCCAACTGACCAACTGGCCA
TATTCGGAGCAATTTGAAGCCAATTTCCATCGCCTGGCGATCGCTCCATTCTTGGCTATATGTTTTTCAC
CGTTCCCGGGGCCATTTTCAAAGACTCGTCGGTAAGATAAGATTGTGTCACTCGCTGTCTCTCTTCATTT
GTCGAAGAATGCTGAGGAATTTCGCGATGACGTCGGCGAGTATTTTGAAGAATGAGAATAATTTGTATTT
ATACGAAAATCAGTTAGTGGAATTTTCTACAAAAACATGTTATCTATAGATAATTTTGTTGCAAAATATG
TTGACTATGACAAAGATTGTATGTATATACCTTTAATGTATTCTCATTTTCTTATGTATTTATAATGGCA
ATGATGATACTGATGATATTTTAAGATGATGCCAGACCACAGGCTGATTTCTGCGTCTTTTGCCGAACGC
AGTGCATGTGCGGTTGTTGTTTTTTGGAATAGTTTCAATTTTCGGACTGTCCGCTTTGATTTCAGTTTCT
TGGCTTATTCAAAAAGCAAAGTAAAGCCAAAAAAGCGAGATGGCAATACCAAATGCGGCAAAACGGTAGT
GGAAGGAAAGGGGTGCGGGGCAGCGGAAGGAAGGGTGGGGCGGGGCGTGGCGGGGTCTGTGGCTGGGCGC
GACGTCACCGACGTTGGAGCCACTCCTTTGACCATGTGTGCGTGTGTGTATTATTCGTGTCTCGCCACTC
GCCGGTTGTTTTTTTCTTTTTATCTCGCTCTCTCTAGCGCCATCTCGTACGCATGCTCAACGCACCGCAT
GTTGCCGTGTCCTTTATGCGTCATTTTGGCTCGAAATAGGCAATTATTTAAACAAAGATTAGTCAACGAA
AACGCTAAAATAAATAAGTCTACAATATGGTTACTTATTGCCATGTGTGTGCAGCCAACGATAGCAACAA
AAGCAACAACACAGTGGCTTTCCCTCTTTCACTTTTTGTTTGCAAGCGCGTGCGAGCAAGACGGCACGAC
CGGCAAACGCAATTACGCTGACAAAGAGCAGACGAAGTTTTGGCCGAAAAACATCAAGGCGCCTGATACG
AATGCATTTGCAATAACAATTGCGATATTTAATATTGTTTATGAAGCTGTTTGACTTCAAAACACACAAA
AAAAAAAATAAAACAAATTATTTGAAAGAGAATTAGGAATCGGACAGCTTATCGTTACGGGCTAACAGCA
CACCGAGACGAAATAGCTTACCTGACGTCACAGCCTCTGGAAGAACTGCCGCCAAGCAGAGAGAGAGAGA
AAAAGAGGGAGAGCAGCTTAGACCGCATGTGCTTGTGTGTGAGGCGTCTCTCTCTTCGTCTCCTGTTTGC
GCAAACGCATAGACTGCACTGAGAAAATCGATTACCTATTTTTTATGAATGAATATTTGCACTATTACTA
TTCAAAACTATTAAGATAGCAATCACATTCAATAGCCAAATACTATACCACCTGAGCGATGCAACGAAAT
GATCAATTTGAGCAAAAATGCTGCATATTTAGGACGGCATCATTATAGAAATGCTTCTTGCTGTGTACTT
TTCTCTCGTCTGGCAGCTGTTTCGCCGTTATTGTTAAAACCGGCTTAAGTTAGGTGTGTTTTCTACGACT
AGTGATGCCCCTACTAGAAGATGTGTGTTGCACAAATGTCCCTGAATAACCAATTTGAAGTGCAGATAGC
AGTAAACGTAAGCTAATATGAATATTATTTAACTGTAATGTTTTAATATCGCTGGACATTACTAATAAAC
CCACTATAAACACATGTACATATGTATGTTTTGGCATACAATGAGTAGTTGGGGAAAAAATGTGTAAAAG
CACCGTGACCATCACAGCATAAAGATAACCAGCTGAAGTATCGAATATGAGTAACCCCCAAATTGAATCA
CATGCCGCAACTGATAGGACCCATGGAAGTACACTCTTCATGGCGATATACAAGACACACACAAGCACGA
ACACCCAGTTGCGGAGGAAATTCTCCGTAAATGAAAACCCAATCGGCGAACAATTCATACCCATATATGG
TAAAAGTTTTGAACGCGACTTGAGAGCGGAGAGCATTGCGGCTGATAAGGTTTTAGCGCTAAGCGGGCTT
TATAAAACGGGCTGCGGGACCAGTTTTCATATCACTACCGTTTGAGTTCTTGTGCTGTGTGGATACTCCT
CCCGACACAAAGCCGCTCCATCAGCCAGCAGTCGTCTAATCCAGAGACCCCGGATCGGGGTACCAACATG
GTGAGCAAGGGCGAGGAGCTGTTCACCGGGGTGGTGCCCATCCTGGTCGAGCTGGACGGCGACGTAAACG
GCCACAAGTTCAGCGTGTCCGGCGAGGGCGAGGGCGATGCCACCTACGGCAAGCTGACCCTGAAGTTCAT
CTGCACCACCGGCAAGCTGCCCGTGCCCTGGCCCACCCTCGTGACCACCCTGACCTACGGCGTGCAGTGC
TTCAGCCGCTACCCCGACCACATGAAGCAGCACGACTTCTTCAAGTCCGCCATGCCCGAAGGCTACGTCC
AGGAGCGCACCATCTTCTTCAAGGACGACGGCAACTACAAGACCCGCGCCGAGGTGAAGTTCGAGGGCGA
CACCCTGGTGAACCGCATCGAGCTGAAGGGCATCGACTTCAAGGAGGACGGCAACATCCTGGGGCACAAG
CTGGAGTACAACTACAACAGCCACAACGTCTATATCATGGCCGACAAGCAGAAGAACGGCATCAAGGTGA
ACTTCAAGATCCGCCACAACATCGAGGACGGCAGCGTGCAGCTCGCCGACCACTACCAGCAGAACACCCC
CATCGGCGACGGCCCCGTGCTGCTGCCCGACAACCACTACCTGAGCACCCAGTCCGCCCTGAGCAAAGAC
CCCAACGAGAAGCGCGATCACATGGTCCTGCTGGAGTTCGTGACCGCCGCCGGGATCACTCTCGGCATGG
ACGAGCTGTACAAGCCAAGCTTGATGGCTGCGACGAGAAAATTGCAAGGCGAAATTGATCGATGTTTAAA
AAAGGTAGCAGAGGGCGTTGAAACGTTTGAGGATATTTGGAAAAAAGTACACAATGCGACAAACACCAAT
CAGAAGCAAAAACATCTGCAGGAGAAGTATGAGGCAGACCTCAAAAAGGAAATCAAGGAATTGCAACGAC
TTCGCGACCAAATTAAATCATGGATTGCATCAGCTGAAATTAAGGATAAGAGCTCCCTTCTTGAGAATCG
ACGTCTCATTGAAACACAAATGGAACGCTTTAAGGTGGTTGAGCGCGAGACGAAAACAAAAGCCTACTCC
AAGGAAGGCTTGGGGGCTGCACAAAAAATGGACCCAGCTCAACGCATCAAGGATGATGCGCGTAACTGGC
TAACGTCCAGTATTTCGAGCTTGCAGATTCAGATCGATCAATACGAATCCGAAATTGAGAGCCTGCTGGC
CGGAAAGAAAAAGCGCCTAGACCGTGATAAACAAGAACGTATGGACGATCTTCGCGGCAAACTGGATCGT
CACAAATTCCATATTACCAAATTGGAGACATTGCTGCGATTGTTGGATAACGATGGAGTGGAGGCTGAAC
AAGTTAATAAAATTAAGGATGACGTGGAGTATTATATCGACAGTAGCCAGGAACCCGATTTCGAAGAGAA
CGAATTTATTTATGACGACATTATCGGATTGGACGAGGTCGAACTTTCGGGAACCGCCACGACCGATTCC
AATAATTCCAATGAAACCTCCGGAAGTCCCTCCTCGGTGACGAGCGGCGGATCGCCCAGTCAAAGCCCAG
TGACCGTCCAGCAGATCCTAAATACAAGCAGCCAAGGTGCTGCCTCGTCCGGCTCCTCCGCTGCCTCCGC
TGCGTTGTTCCAACAACAATTGACCGCCGCTCAGTCCAACGGAAATAACGTCGGATATGCCTCCGATACG
TCGGCTGCCTCATCCTCAGCCACCACCTCAACCGACCCAGCCGGAGGAACGGTCGCCGTTAACTGCGTCG
GCGGTCTTGCTGACAAGCGTAATAAGAGCAGCGAAAGCAATGCCCTAAAATTGAAACCACAACCTCATCA
ACTTATAAAACCTACCCCTGTACGAGCCACGGCCAAGCTGCCTCTGAGCAGTGATACCCAAGTCAATAAG
ATTGTCAGTTCAACTCCCAGCAAAAATCAGCAACAGCTGCCTACAGCAGCTTCAATCGTTGCAACCTCCG
CTATGCAATCGCAAAGCAGTATCGGAAGTTGCAGCTCCACTGGAGGAACGGGAGCATCTCAATCAGCTTC
TAGTGGTAACAATCCTGGTAACAATCCTGCGGTTCAGCCAAATGCTCCAACGCCTGGTCAAAGCGGCATT
GCCGCTGCAGCAGCTTCGACTAATGTTGTTTCGGCGACGATTGTGAGCAGCGCCAATGTTCAAGGCCAAT
CTGTGATCCAACCAACACCAACAATTGCATTTGCTGCAGTAGCAAAACACAATACATCACTCCTGGAAAA
TGGTCCTGTTTTGCAACAGCAACTAGCAGTAACTCCTACTGTGGCAGCTATCGTAGGAGCTGGAACGCAG
GCGCAGCAAAAACATGTGCCACCATTATCCAATCTTCAAACAAATTCCCCTCACATACAAAATGGTCTTC
CTGTCTCGGACAGTACTAATGACAACAGCTGCAATGTCGTCGATACGATTTCTCTAAAAACAATGGCACA
GGATGCTATTAATCGATCTGCGATCGATCCTAATTCACTGAATCAGCAGCAAACAAGCAGCATCGATCTG
AGACAGCCGCAGTCGCAGAAATCACTTCTCCAACATTTCAACTCTGAAACCAACACGAATCAACAGCAAT
TGACATCGCAGCAGCAGCAACAGCTTCAGAATAACTCCCTTGCTGCGACCACAGGTTCTAACAACGGAAC
TTCAACTGGTAGTGGTCTCATGAATGTAGCAAACGCTACTGGTCAGCCTATCAGCGGCAATGCCAAAACG
CATGCGTGCCAACCCCAACAGATGGCCACGACGGAAGCGCACATTCCCACACTGCTTGGTGTGACACCAC
TTGGGCCAACACCACTTCAAAAGGAGCACCAAATGCAGTTCCAAATGATGGAAGCTGCCTACTATCACCT
GCCACAGCCTATGGACACGCCAATATATGATACAGTTGAGTTTTATCAACGACTCTCAACGGAGACCCTT
TTTTTTGTGTTCTACTATATGGAGGGCTCCAAGGCCCAGTATCTAGCGGCCAAGGCCTTAAAAAAGCAGA
GCTGGCGTTTCCACACAAAGTATATGATGTGGTTTCAAAGGCACGAGGAGCCGAAGATTATCAACGATGA
TTACGAACAGGGTACGTACATCTATTTTGATTATGAAAAGTGGAGTCAGCGAAAGAAGGAGGGATTCACC
TTTGAATACAAGTACTTAGAGGACAAGGAGCTGAATTGAGGCGGCCGCTCGAGTCTAGAGGGCCCGCGGT
TCGAAGGTAAGCCTATCCCTAACCCTCTCCTCGGTCTCGATTCTACGCGTACCGGTCATCATCACCATCA
CCATTGAGTTTAAACCCGCTGATCAGCCTCGACTGTGCCTTCTAAGGCCTGAGCTCGCTGATCAGCCTCG
ATCGAGGATCCAGACATGATAAGATACATTGATGAGTTTGGACAAACCACAACTAGAATGCAGTGAAAAA
AATGCTTTATTTGTGAAATTTGTGATGCTATTGCTTTATTTGTAACCATTATAAGCTGCAATAAACAAGT
TAACAACAACAATTGCATTCATTTTATGTTTCAGGTTCAGGGGGAGGTGTGGGAGGTTTTTTAAAGCAAG
TAAAACCTCTACAAATGTGGTATGGCTGATTATGATCAGTCGACCGATGCCCTTGAGAGCCTTCAACCCA
GTCAGCTCCTTCCGGTGGGCGCGGGGCATGACTATCGTCGCCGCACTTATGACTGTCTTCTTTATCATGC
AACTCGTAGGACAGGTGCCGGCAGCGCTCTGGGTCATTTTCGGCGAGGACCGCTTTCGCTGGAGCGCGAC
GATGATCGGCCTGTCGCTTGCGGTATTCGGAATCTTGCACGCCCTCGCTCAAGCCTTCGTCACTGGTCCC
GCCACCAAACGTTTCGGCGAGAAGCAGGCCATTATCGCCGGCATGGCGGCCGACGCGCTGGGCTACGTCT
TGCTGGCGTTCGCGACGCGAGGCTGGATGGCCTTCCCCATTATGATTCTTCTCGCTTCCGGCGGCATCGG
GATGCCCGCGTTGCAGGCCATGCTGTCCAGGCAGGTAGATGACGACCATCAGGGACAGCTTCAAGGATCG
CTCGCGGCTCTTACCAGCCAGCAAAAGGCCAGGAACCGTAAAAAGGCCGCGTTGCTGGCGTTTTTCCATA
GGCTCCGCCCCCCTGACGAGCATCACAAAAATCGACGCTCAAGTCAGAGGTGGCGAAACCCGACAGGACT
ATAAAGATACCAGGCGTTTCCCCCTGGAAGCTCCCTCGTGCGCTCTCCTGTTCCGACCCTGCCGCTTACC
GGATACCTGTCCGCCTTTCTCCCTTCGGGAAGCGTGGCGCTTTCTCAATGCTCACGCTGTAGGTATCTCA
GTTCGGTGTAGGTCGTTCGCTCCAAGCTGGGCTGTGTGCACGAACCCCCCGTTCAGCCCGACCGCTGCGC
CTTATCCGGTAACTATCGTCTTGAGTCCAACCCGGTAAGACACGACTTATCGCCACTGGCAGCAGCCACT
GGTAACAGGATTAGCAGAGCGAGGTATGTAGGCGGTGCTACAGAGTTCTTGAAGTGGTGGCCTAACTACG
GCTACACTAGAAGGACAGTATTTGGTATCTGCGCTCTGCTGAAGCCAGTTACCTTCGGAAAAAGAGTTGG
TAGCTCTTGATCCGGCAAACAAACCACCGCTGGTAGCGGTGGTTTTTTTGTTTGCAAGCAGCAGATTACG
CGCAGAAAAAAAGGATCTCAAGAAGATCCTTTGATCTTTTCTACGGGGTCTGACGCTCAGTGGAACGAAA
ACTCACGTTAAGGGATTTTGGTCATGAGATTATCAAAAAGGATCTTCACCTAGATCCTTTTAAATTAAAA
ATGAAGTTTTAAATCAATCTAAAGTATATATGAGTAAACTTGGTCTGACAGTTACCAATGCTTAATCAGT
GAGGCACCTATCTCAGCGATCTGTCTATTTCGTTCATCCATAGTTGCCTGACTCCCCGTCGTGTAGATAA
CTACGATACGGGAGGGCTTACCATCTGGCCCCAGTGCTGCAATGATACCGCGAGACCCACGCTCACCGGC
TCCAGATTTATCAGCAATAAACCAGCCAGCCGGAAGGGCCGAGCGCAGAAGTGGTCCTGCAACTTTATCC
GCCTCCATCCAGTCTATTAATTGTTGCCGGGAAGCTAGAGTAAGTAGTTCGCCAGTTAATAGTTTGCGCA
ACGTTGTTGCCATTGCTGCAGGCATCGTGGTGTCACGCTCGTCGTTTGGTATGGCTTCATTCAGCTCCGG
TTCCCAACGATCAAGGCGAGTTACATGATCCCCCATGTTGTGCAAAAAAGCGGTTAGCTCCTTCGGTCCT
CCGATCGTTGTCAGAAGTAAGTTGGCCGCAGTGTTATCACTCATGGTTATGGCAGCACTGCATAATTCTC
TTACTGTCATGCCATCCGTAAGATGCTTTTCTGTGACTGGTGAGTACTCAACCAAGTCATTCTGAGAATA
GTGTATGCGGCGACCGAGTTGCTCTTGCCCGGCGTCAACACGGGATAATACCGCGCCACATAGCAGAACT
TTAAAAGTGCTCATCATTGGAAAACGTTCTTCGGGGCGAAAACTCTCAAGGATCTTACCGCTGTTGAGAT
CCAGTTCGATGTAACCCACTCGTGCACCCAACTGATCTTCAGCATCTTTTACTTTCACCAGCGTTTCTGG
GTGAGCAAAAACAGGAAGGCAAAATGCCGCAAAAAAGGGAATAAGGGCGACACGGAAATGTTGAATACTC
ATACTCTTCCTTTTTCAATATTATTGAAGCATTTATCAGGGTTATTGTCTCATGAGCGGATACATATTTG
AATGTATTTAGAAAAATAAACAAATAGGGGTTCCGCGCACATTTCCCCGAAAAGTGCCACCTGACGTCTA
AGAAACCATTATTATCATGACATTAACCTATAAAAATAGGCGTATCACGAGGCCCTTTCGT
